Addgene plasmid #210378: NSP4-EGFP
Purpose: Expresses SARS-CoV-2 NSP4 fused with EGFP in mammalian cells
Depositing lab: Michele Pagano. Depositing organization: NYU Grossman School of Medicine. Publication: The REEP5/TRAM1 complex binds SARS-CoV-2 NSP3 and promotes virus replication. Li J, Gui Q, Liang FX, Sall J, Zhang Q, Duan Y, Dhabaria A, Askenazi M, Ueberheide B, Stapleford KA, Pagano M. J Virol. 2023 Sep 28:e0050723. doi: 10.1128/jvi.00507-23. PubMed 37768083.
Backbone
  Vector backbone: EGFP-N1
  Backbone size w/o insert (bp): 4700
  Total vector size (bp): 6200
  Vector type: Mammalian Expression
  Selectable markers: Neomycin (select with G418)
Growth in bacteria
  Bacterial resistance: Kanamycin, 50 μg/mL
  Growth temperature: 37°C
  Growth strain: DH5alpha
  Copy number: High Copy
Gene/Insert
  Gene/Insert name: NSP4
  Species: SARS-CoV-2
  Insert size (bp): 1506
  Mutation: Many synonymous changes due to codon optimization
  Entrez Gene: ORF1ab (a.k.a. GU280_gp01)
  Tag / fusion protein: EGFP (C terminal on insert)
  Cloning method: Ligation Independent Cloning
  Sequencing primers: 5′ CMV-F; 3′ BGHR
Terms and licenses: Academic/Nonprofit Terms; Industry Terms: Not Available to Industry
How to cite: NSP4-EGFP was a gift from Michele Pagano (Addgene plasmid # 210378 ; http://n2t.net/addgene:210378 ; RRID:Addgene_210378)
