[The description below was written by a language model from this plasmid's Addgene catalogue record and pLannotate feature annotations shown in this document.]
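Description:
NSP4-EGFP is a mammalian expression plasmid of about 6.2 kb built on the EGFP-N1 backbone, designed to produce SARS-CoV-2 non-structural protein 4 carrying a C-terminal green fluorescent protein tag. The roughly 1.5 kb NSP4 coding sequence, derived from the ORF1ab polyprotein and carrying many synonymous changes from codon optimization, was inserted by ligation-independent cloning downstream of the human cytomegalovirus immediate early enhancer and promoter. A short attL1-like fragment sits at the upstream junction. The automated annotation matches the insert to the SARS-CoV-2 replicase polyprotein 1a; the accompanying functional text about nsp10 is generic to that polyprotein entry and does not describe this insert. The fluorescent protein reading frame follows NSP4 after a short linker, and the transcript is terminated by the SV40 polyadenylation signal. The feature table calls the reporter as mEGFP, the monomerizing A206K variant, whereas the catalogue entry simply lists EGFP.

For propagation in bacteria, the plasmid carries a high-copy ColE1/pUC-type origin and is selected with kanamycin. An f1 origin is also present. A single NeoR/KanR aminoglycoside phosphotransferase gene serves both hosts: a bacterial promoter drives it in E. coli, while the SV40 enhancer and early promoter, paired with the HSV thymidine kinase polyadenylation signal, drive it in mammalian cells to allow G418 selection of stable transfectants. Small annotated fragments (ble, large T antigen, bGH polyadenylation signal) appear to be backbone remnants rather than functional units.

The construct suits transient or stable expression of fluorescently tagged NSP4, for example for localization imaging or interaction studies. It was deposited with work on host membrane protein complexes that bind SARS-CoV-2 NSP3 and promote virus replication.
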