Features (pLannotate 1.2.2; 16 found; start..end, strand, type, name):
     61..364     +  enhancer       CMV enhancer: human cytomegalovirus immediate early enhancer
    365..568     +  promoter       CMV promoter: human cytomegalovirus (CMV) immediate early promoter
    591..618     +  misc_feature   MCS (fragment): multiple cloning site
    619..640     +  protein_bind   attL1 (fragment): mutant version of attL; recombination site for the Gateway® LR reaction LR Clonase™
    643..2151    +  CDS            R1A_SARS2 (fragment): Experimental evidence at protein level: Swiss-Prot protein existence level 1. [Non-structural protein 10]: Plays a pivotal role in viral transcription by stimulating both nsp14 3'-5' exoribonuclease and nsp16 2'-O-methyltransferase activities. Therefore plays an essential role in viral mRNAs cap methylation. From Severe acute respiratory syndrome coronavirus 2 (2019-nCoV) (SARS-CoV-2).
   2170..2889    +  CDS            mEGFP: enhanced GFP with monomerizing A206K mutation (Zacharias et al., 2002) mammalian codon-optimized
   2906..2989    +  CDS            large T antigen (fragment): large T antigen from SV40 (simian virus 40)
   3012..3133    +  polyA_signal   SV40 poly(A) signal: SV40 polyadenylation signal
   3167..3595    -  rep_origin     f1 ori (sequence partly withheld): f1 bacteriophage origin of replication; arrow indicates direction of (+) strand synthesis
   3622..3726    +  promoter       AmpR promoter: bla
   3728..4085    +  promoter       SV40 promoter: SV40 enhancer and early promoter
   4120..4914    +  CDS            NeoR/KanR: aminoglycoside phosphotransferase from Tn5; aph(3')-II (or nptII); confers resistance to neomycin, kanamycin, and G418 (Geneticin®)
   4935..5087    +  CDS            ble (fragment): BLE_KLEPN - Experimental evidence at protein level: Swiss-Prot protein existence level 1. Binding protein with a strong affinity to the bleomycin family of antibiotics. Binds to CL990; an antimitotic-antibiotic compound. From Klebsiella pneumoniae.
   5146..5193    +  polyA_signal   HSV TK poly(A) signal: herpes simplex virus thymidine kinase polyadenylation signal (Cole and Stacy, 1985)
   5284..5300    -  polyA_signal   bGH poly(A) signal (fragment): bovine growth hormone polyadenylation signal
   5522..6110    +  rep_origin     ori: high-copy-number ColE1/pMB1/pBR322/pUC origin of replication
>Addgene plasmid #210378 | NSP4-EGFP | addgene full sequence | sequence record 418192 | Addgene NGS Result
TAGTTATTAATAGTAATCAATTACGGGGTCATTAGTTCATAGCCCATATATGGAGTTCCGCGTTACATAA
CTTACGGTAAATGGCCCGCCTGGCTGACCGCCCAACGACCCCCGCCCATTGACGTCAATAATGACGTATG
TTCCCATAGTAACGCCAATAGGGACTTTCCATTGACGTCAATGGGTGGAGTATTTACGGTAAACTGCCCA
CTTGGCAGTACATCAAGTGTATCATATGCCAAGTACGCCCCCTATTGACGTCAATGACGGTAAATGGCCC
GCCTGGCATTATGCCCAGTACATGACCTTATGGGACTTTCCTACTTGGCAGTACATCTACGTATTAGTCA
TCGCTATTACCATGGTGATGCGGTTTTGGCAGTACATCAATGGGCGTGGATAGCGGTTTGACTCACGGGG
ATTTCCAAGTCTCCACCCCATTGACGTCAATGGGAGTTTGTTTTGGCACCAAAATCAACGGGACTTTCCA
AAATGTCGTAACAACTCCGCCCCATTGACGCAAATGGGCGGTAGGCGTGTACGGTGGGAGGTCTATATAA
GCAGAGCTGGTTTAGTGAACCGTCAGATCCGCTAGCGCTACCGGACTCAGATCTCGAGATGCCAACTTTG
TACAAAAAAGTTGGCATGAAGATCGTGAACAACTGGCTGAAGCAGCTGATCAAGGTGACCCTGGTGTTCC
TGTTCGTGGCCGCTATCTTCTACCTGATCACCCCTGTGCACGTGATGAGCAAGCACACCGACTTCAGCTC
CGAGATCATCGGCTACAAGGCCATCGACGGCGGAGTGACCAGAGACATCGCTTCCACCGACACCTGCTTC
GCCAACAAGCACGCTGACTTCGACACCTGGTTCTCCCAGAGAGGTGGCTCTTACACCAACGACAAGGCCT
GCCCACTGATCGCCGCTGTGATCACCCGTGAAGTGGGATTCGTGGTGCCTGGCCTGCCAGGAACCATCCT
GAGAACCACCAACGGTGACTTCCTGCACTTCCTGCCACGCGTGTTCAGCGCCGTGGGCAACATCTGCTAC
ACCCCTTCTAAGCTGATCGAGTACACCGACTTCGCCACCTCTGTTTGCGTGCTGGCCGCTGAATGCACCA
TCTTCAAGGACGCCAGCGGAAAGCCAGTGCCCTACTGCTACGACACCAACGTGCTGGAGGGTAGCGTGGC
TTACGAATCCCTGCGCCCAGACACCAGATACGTGCTGATGGACGGCTCCATCATCCAGTTCCCCAACACC
TACCTGGAGGGAAGCGTGCGCGTGGTGACCACCTTCGACTCCGAATACTGCAGACACGGAACCTGCGAGC
GTTCCGAAGCCGGAGTGTGCGTGTCTACCAGCGGTCGCTGGGTGCTGAACAACGACTACTACAGGTCTCT
GCCTGGCGTGTTCTGCGGAGTGGATGCTGTGAACCTGCTGACCAACATGTTCACCCCACTGATCCAGCCC
ATCGGTGCTCTGGACATCTCCGCCTCTATCGTGGCTGGAGGTATCGTGGCCATCGTGGTGACCTGCCTGG
CTTACTACTTCATGAGGTTCCGCAGGGCCTTCGGTGAATACAGCCACGTGGTGGCTTTCAACACCCTGCT
GTTCCTGATGTCCTTCACCGTGCTGTGCCTGACCCCCGTGTACTCTTTCCTGCCAGGCGTGTACAGCGTG
ATCTACCTGTACCTGACCTTCTACCTGACCAACGACGTGTCTTTCCTGGCCCACATCCAGTGGATGGTCA
TGTTCACCCCTCTGGTGCCTTTCTGGATCACCATCGCTTACATCATCTGCATCTCTACCAAGCACTTCTA
CTGGTTCTTCAGCAACTACCTGAAGAGACGTGTGGTGTTCAACGGCGTGAGCTTCTCCACCTTCGAGGAA
GCCGCTCTGTGCACCTTCCTGCTGAACAAGGAGATGTACCTGAAGCTGCGCAGCGACGTGCTGCTGCCTC
TGACCCAGTACAACAGGTACCTGGCCCTGTACAACAAGTACAAGTACTTCTCCGGCGCTATGGACACCAC
CTCTTACCGTGAAGCCGCTTGCTGCCACCTGGCCAAGGCTCTGAACGACTTCTCTAACAGCGGATCCGAC
GTGCTGTACCAGCCCCCTCAGACCTCTATCACCAGCGCCGTGCTGCAGGCGGATCCACCGGTCGCCACCA
TGGTGAGCAAGGGCGAGGAGCTGTTCACCGGGGTGGTGCCCATCCTGGTCGAGCTGGACGGCGACGTAAA
CGGCCACAAGTTCAGCGTGTCCGGCGAGGGCGAGGGCGATGCCACCTACGGCAAGCTGACCCTGAAGTTC
ATCTGCACCACCGGCAAGCTGCCCGTGCCCTGGCCCACCCTCGTGACCACCCTGACCTACGGCGTGCAGT
GCTTCAGCCGCTACCCCGACCACATGAAGCAGCACGACTTCTTCAAGTCCGCCATGCCCGAAGGCTACGT
CCAGGAGCGCACCATCTTCTTCAAGGACGACGGCAACTACAAGACCCGCGCCGAGGTGAAGTTCGAGGGC
GACACCCTGGTGAACCGCATCGAGCTGAAGGGCATCGACTTCAAGGAGGACGGCAACATCCTGGGGCACA
AGCTGGAGTACAACTACAACAGCCACAACGTCTATATCATGGCCGACAAGCAGAAGAACGGCATCAAGGT
GAACTTCAAGATCCGCCACAACATCGAGGACGGCAGCGTGCAGCTCGCCGACCACTACCAGCAGAACACC
CCCATCGGCGACGGCCCCGTGCTGCTGCCCGACAACCACTACCTGAGCACCCAGTCCAAGCTGAGCAAAG
ACCCCAACGAGAAGCGCGATCACATGGTCCTGCTGGAGTTCGTGACCGCCGCCGGGATCACTCTCGGCAT
GGACGAGCTGTACAAGTAAAGCGGCCGCGACTCTAGATCATAATCAGCCATACCACATTTGTAGAGGTTT
TACTTGCTTTAAAAAACCTCCCACACCTCCCCCTGAACCTGAAACATAAAATGAATGCAATTGTTGTTGT
TAACTTGTTTATTGCAGCTTATAATGGTTACAAATAAAGCAATAGCATCACAAATTTCACAAATAAAGCA
TTTTTTTCACTGCATTCTAGTTGTGGTTTGTCCAAACTCATCAATGTATCTTAAGGCGTAAATTGTAAGC
GTTAATATTTTGTTAAAATTCGCGTTAAATTTTTGTTAAATCAGCTCATTTTTTAACCAATAGGCCGAAA
TCGGCAAAATCCCTTATAAATCAAAAGAATAGACCGAGATAGGGT
[37 nt withheld, positions 3266-3302]
AAAGAACGTGGACTCCAACGTCAAAGG
[49 nt withheld, positions 3330-3378]
T
[91 nt withheld, positions 3380-3470]
G
[124 nt withheld, positions 3472-3595]
CAGGTGGCACTTTTCGGGGAAATGTGCGCGGAACCCCTATTTGTTTATTTTTCTAAATACATTCAAATAT
GTATCCGCTCATGAGACAATAACCCTGATAAATGCTTCAATAATATTGAAAAAGGAAGAGTCCTGAGGCG
GAAAGAACCAGCTGTGGAATGTGTGTCAGTTAGGGTGTGGAAAGTCCCCAGGCTCCCCAGCAGGCAGAAG
TATGCAAAGCATGCATCTCAATTAGTCAGCAACCAGGTGTGGAAAGTCCCCAGGCTCCCCAGCAGGCAGA
AGTATGCAAAGCATGCATCTCAATTAGTCAGCAACCATAGTCCCGCCCCTAACTCCGCCCATCCCGCCCC
TAACTCCGCCCAGTTCCGCCCATTCTCCGCCCCATGGCTGACTAATTTTTTTTATTTATGCAGAGGCCGA
GGCCGCCTCGGCCTCTGAGCTATTCCAGAAGTAGTGAGGAGGCTTTTTTGGAGGCCTAGGCTTTTGCAAA
GATCGATCAAGAGACAGGATGAGGATCGTTTCGCATGATTGAACAAGATGGATTGCACGCAGGTTCTCCG
GCCGCTTGGGTGGAGAGGCTATTCGGCTATGACTGGGCACAACAGACAATCGGCTGCTCTGATGCCGCCG
TGTTCCGGCTGTCAGCGCAGGGGCGCCCGGTTCTTTTTGTCAAGACCGACCTGTCCGGTGCCCTGAATGA
ACTGCAAGACGAGGCAGCGCGGCTATCGTGGCTGGCCACGACGGGCGTTCCTTGCGCAGCTGTGCTCGAC
GTTGTCACTGAAGCGGGAAGGGACTGGCTGCTATTGGGCGAAGTGCCGGGGCAGGATCTCCTGTCATCTC
ACCTTGCTCCTGCCGAGAAAGTATCCATCATGGCTGATGCAATGCGGCGGCTGCATACGCTTGATCCGGC
TACCTGCCCATTCGACCACCAAGCGAAACATCGCATCGAGCGAGCACGTACTCGGATGGAAGCCGGTCTT
GTCGATCAGGATGATCTGGACGAAGAGCATCAGGGGCTCGCGCCAGCCGAACTGTTCGCCAGGCTCAAGG
CGAGCATGCCCGACGGCGAGGATCTCGTCGTGACCCATGGCGATGCCTGCTTGCCGAATATCATGGTGGA
AAATGGCCGCTTTTCTGGATTCATCGACTGTGGCCGGCTGGGTGTGGCGGACCGCTATCAGGACATAGCG
TTGGCTACCCGTGATATTGCTGAAGAGCTTGGCGGCGAATGGGCTGACCGCTTCCTCGTGCTTTACGGTA
TCGCCGCTCCCGATTCGCAGCGCATCGCCTTCTATCGCCTTCTTGACGAGTTCTTCTGAGCGGGACTCTG
GGGTTCGAAATGACCGACCAAGCGACGCCCAACCTGCCATCACGAGATTTCGATTCCACCGCCGCCTTCT
ATGAAAGGTTGGGCTTCGGAATCGTTTTCCGGGACGCCGGCTGGATGATCCTCCAGCGCGGGGATCTCAT
GCTGGAGTTCTTCGCCCACCCTAGGGGGAGGCTAACTGAAACACGGAAGGAGACAATACCGGAAGGAACC
CGCGCTATGACGGCAATAAAAAGACAGAATAAAACGCACGGTGTTGGGTCGTTTGTTCATAAACGCGGGG
TTCGGTCCCAGGGCTGGCACTCTGTCGATACCCCACCGAGACCCCATTGGGGCCAATACGCCCGCGTTTC
TTCCTTTTCCCCACCCCACCCCCCAAGTTCGGGTGAAGGCCCAGGGCTCGCAGCCAACGTCGGGGCGGCA
GGCCCTGCCATAGCCTCAGGTTACTCATATATACTTTAGATTGATTTAAAACTTCATTTTTAATTTAAAA
GGATCTAGGTGAAGATCCTTTTTGATAATCTCATGACCAAAATCCCTTAACGTGAGTTTTCGTTCCACTG
AGCGTCAGACCCCGTAGAAAAGATCAAAGGATCTTCTTGAGATCCTTTTTTTCTGCGCGTAATCTGCTGC
TTGCAAACAAAAAAACCACCGCTACCAGCGGTGGTTTGTTTGCCGGATCAAGAGCTACCAACTCTTTTTC
CGAAGGTAACTGGCTTCAGCAGAGCGCAGATACCAAATACTGTTCTTCTAGTGTAGCCGTAGTTAGGCCA
CCACTTCAAGAACTCTGTAGCACCGCCTACATACCTCGCTCTGCTAATCCTGTTACCAGTGGCTGCTGCC
AGTGGCGATAAGTCGTGTCTTACCGGGTTGGACTCAAGACGATAGTTACCGGATAAGGCGCAGCGGTCGG
GCTGAACGGGGGGTTCGTGCACACAGCCCAGCTTGGAGCGAACGACCTACACCGAACTGAGATACCTACA
GCGTGAGCTATGAGAAAGCGCCACGCTTCCCGAAGGGAGAAAGGCGGACAGGTATCCGGTAAGCGGCAGG
GTCGGAACAGGAGAGCGCACGAGGGAGCTTCCAGGGGGAAACGCCTGGTATCTTTATAGTCCTGTCGGGT
TTCGCCACCTCTGACTTGAGCGTCGATTTTTGTGATGCTCGTCAGGGGGGCGGAGCCTATGGAAAAACGC
CAGCAACGCGGCCTTTTTACGGTTCCTGGCCTTTTGCTGGCCTTTTGCTCACATGTTCTTTCCTGCGTTA
TCCCCTGATTCTGTGGATAACCGTATTACCGCCATGCAT
